>Addgene plasmid #167410 | pMSR:MSMEG_5263:Dendra | depositor partial sequence | sequence record 325238 | partial
ATGACCGATACCCAGGTCACCTGGCTCACCCAGGAGGCGTTCGACCGGTTGAAGGCGGAGCTGGACCAGC
TGATCGCCAACCGGCCGGTGATCGCCGCCGAGATCAACGACCGCCGCGAAGAGGGCGACCTGCGCGAGAA
CGGCGGCTATCACGCCGCGCGCGAGGAGCAGGGCCAGCAGGAGGCCCGCATCCGCCAGCTGCAGGAGCTG
CTCAACAACGCCAAGGTCGGCGAGGCCCCCAAGCAGTCCGGTGTGGCGCTGCCCGGCTCGGTGGTCAAGG
TGTACTACGACGACGACGAGAACGACACCGAGACGTTCCTGATCGCCACCCGCCAGGAGGGCATCAGCGA
CGGCAAGCTCGAGGTCTACTCCCCCAACTCGCCGCTGGGCGGCGCACTGCTCGACGCCAAGGTCGGCGAA
TCGCGCACCTACACCGTGCCCAGCGGCAACGTGGTGAAGGTGACGCTCGTCAGCGCTGAGCCGTATCAAG
GC
