[The description below was written by a language model from this plasmid's Addgene catalogue record.]
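Description:
pMSR:MSMEG_5263:Dendra is an integrating mycobacterial expression vector built on the pMSR:Dendra backbone. It carries the Mycobacterium smegmatis open reading frame MSMEG_5263 as a C-terminal fluorescent fusion. The vector type entry lists it as an attL5 integrating vector, meaning it uses the mycobacteriophage L5 attachment system to insert at the chromosomal L5 site and be maintained as a stable integrated copy rather than as an episome in mycobacteria. In E. coli it is propagated as a high-copy plasmid under apramycin selection. The record also notes that it supports T7-driven expression in E. coli, so the same construct can in principle be used for protein production in that host. No feature table is provided, so the origin of replication, integrase and other backbone elements cannot be described in detail.

The insert was placed by ligation-independent cloning downstream of the pmycTetO promoter. This is a mycobacterial promoter bearing tet operator sequences, an arrangement generally used to allow tetracycline-repressor-based control where a repressor is present. The coding sequence is joined at its C terminus through a Gly-Ala linker to Dendra2, followed by a single FLAG tag. Dendra2 is a green-to-red photoconvertible fluorescent protein, so the fusion is suited to live-cell localisation and to pulse-chase style tracking of the protein. The FLAG epitope allows immunodetection or affinity capture. The function of MSMEG_5263 is not stated in the record. The construct belongs to a systematic mycobacterial resource collection of tagged M. smegmatis genes made for the research community.
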