Addgene plasmid #167410: pMSR:MSMEG_5263:Dendra
Purpose: C-term fluorescent fusion
Depositing lab: Keith Derbyshire & Joseph Wade. Depositing organization: Wadsworth Center, New York State Department of Health. Publication: A Mycobacterial Systems Resource for the Research Community. Judd JA, Canestrari J, Clark R, Joseph A, Lapierre P, Lasek-Nesselquist E, Mir M, Palumbo M, Smith C, Stone M, Upadhyay A, Wirth SE, Dedrick RM, Meier CG, Russell DA, Dills A, Dove E, Kester J, Wolf ID, Zhu J, Rubin ER, Fortune S, Hatfull GF, Gray TA, Wade JT, Derbyshire KM. mBio. 2021 Mar 2;12(2). pii: mBio.02401-20. doi: 10.1128/mBio.02401-20. PubMed 33653882.
Backbone
  Vector backbone: pMSR:Dendra
  Vector type: Bacterial Expression ; Integrating Mycobacterial Expression Vector attL5. T7 expression in E. coli
Growth in bacteria
  Bacterial resistance: Apramycin, 25 μg/mL
  Growth temperature: 37°C
  Growth strain: DH5alpha
  Copy number: High Copy
Gene/Insert
  Gene/Insert name: MSMEG_5263
  Species: M. smegmatis
  Promoter: pmycTetO
  Tag / fusion protein: Gly-Ala Linker/Dendra2/1x Flag Tag (C terminal on insert)
  Cloning method: Ligation Independent Cloning
  Sequencing primers: 5′ TGATAGAGTTTGTCCTCCCTATCAG; 3′ TCCATATGCACCTTGACACG
Resource information
  A portion of this plasmid was derived from a plasmid made by: CP000480.1
Terms and licenses: Academic/Nonprofit Terms; Industry Terms: Not Available to Industry
Depositor comments: 5' cloning site: AseI (destroyed), 3' cloning site: HindIII (not destroyed)
How to cite: pMSR:MSMEG_5263:Dendra was a gift from Keith Derbyshire & Joseph Wade (Addgene plasmid # 167410 ; http://n2t.net/addgene:167410 ; RRID:Addgene_167410)
